Addgene plasmid #51530: Lyr_M37_KDEL
Purpose: Ectopic expression of Lyr with KDEL tag for CTAP
Depositing lab: Claus Jorgensen. Publication: Cell-specific labeling enzymes for analysis of cell-cell communication in continuous co-culture. Tape CJ, Norrie IC, Worboys JD, Lim L, Lauffenburger DA, Jorgensen C. Mol Cell Proteomics. 2014 May 12. 10.1074/mcp.O113.037119 PubMed 24820872.
Backbone
  Vector backbone: pCDNA3.1 (+) Zeo
  Backbone manufacturer: Invitrogen
  Backbone size w/o insert (bp): 5000
  Total vector size (bp): 6200
  Vector type: Mammalian Expression
  Selectable markers: Zeocin
Growth in bacteria
  Bacterial resistance: Ampicillin, 100 μg/mL
  Growth temperature: 37°C
  Growth strain: DH5alpha
  Copy number: High Copy
Gene/Insert
  Gene/Insert name: Lysine Racemase (alt name: Lyr)
  Species: P. mirabilis
  Insert size (bp): 1200
  Mutation: aa's 1-36 removed
  Promoter: CMV
  Tag / fusion protein: HA (C terminal on insert); KDEL (C terminal on insert)
  Cloning method: Restriction Enzyme; 5′ cloning site EcoRI (not destroyed); 3′ cloning site NotI (not destroyed)
  Sequencing primers: 5′ CGACTCACTATAGGGAGACCCAAGC; 3′ CCTTCCAGGGTCAAGGAAGGCACG
Resource information
  A portion of this plasmid was derived from a plasmid made by: GeneArt
Terms and licenses: Academic/Nonprofit Terms; Industry Terms: Not Available to Industry
Depositor comments: Amino acids 1-36 were removed and a KDEL tag was added to limit extracellular localization. Please see the associated article for more information. Note that the sequence here matches some putative database entries for alanine racemase, but the protein has been functionally characterised as lysine racemase
How to cite: Lyr_M37_KDEL was a gift from Claus Jorgensen (Addgene plasmid # 51530 ; http://n2t.net/addgene:51530 ; RRID:Addgene_51530)
