[The description below was written by a language model from this plasmid's Addgene catalogue record.]
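Description:
Lyr_M37_KDEL is a mammalian expression plasmid built on the Invitrogen pcDNA3.1(+) Zeo backbone, with a total size of about 6.2 kb. It is maintained as a high-copy plasmid in E. coli under ampicillin selection, and it carries a Zeocin marker that allows selection of transfected mammalian cells, including stable lines. No feature table accompanies the record, so details of the backbone elements beyond these fields are not documented here.

The roughly 1.2 kb insert encodes lysine racemase (Lyr) from Proteus mirabilis, placed between retained EcoRI and NotI sites and transcribed from the CMV promoter for strong constitutive expression. The enzyme is truncated, lacking amino acids 1–36 so that it begins at residue 37, and it carries a C-terminal HA epitope for detection together with a C-terminal KDEL motif, the canonical endoplasmic reticulum retention signal. According to the depositor, the truncation and the KDEL tag were both introduced to limit extracellular localization of the enzyme. Part of the plasmid derives from a GeneArt construct. The depositor also notes that the sequence matches some putative database annotations for alanine racemase, although the protein has been functionally characterised as a lysine racemase.

The stated purpose is ectopic expression of Lyr for CTAP, and the associated publication concerns cell-specific labeling enzymes for analysing cell–cell communication in continuous co-culture. In that context, a cell population expressing the racemase gains an enzymatic activity that distinguishes it from its co-culture partners. Keeping the enzyme inside the producing cell would help maintain that cell specificity.
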