>Addgene plasmid #51530 | Lyr_M37_KDEL | depositor partial sequence | sequence record 78738 | ORF
TACCGAGCTCGGATCCACTAGTCCAGTGTGGTGGAATTCGCCACCATGGCCATCGTGAACAACAGCTGGA
TCGAGATCAGCAGAAGCGCCCTGGACTTCAACGTGAAGAAGGTGCAGAGCCTGCTGGGCAAGCAGAGCAG
CCTGTGTGCTGTGCTGAAGGGCGACGCCTACGGCCACGATCTGTCTCTGGTGGCCCCCATCATGATCGAG
AACAACGTGAAGTGCATCGGCGTGACCAACAACCAGGAACTGAAAGAAGTCCGGGACCTGGGCTTCAAGG
GCAGACTGATGAGAGTGCGGAACGCCACCGAGCAGGAAATGGCCCAGGCCACCAACTACAACGTGGAAGA
ACTGATCGGCGACCTGGACATGGCCAAGAGACTGGACGCTATCGCCAAGCAGCAGAACAAAGTGATCCCC
ATCCACCTGGCTCTGAACAGCGGCGGCATGAGCAGAAACGGCCTGGAAGTGGACAACAAGAGCGGCCTGG
AAAAGGCCAAGCAGATCAGCCAGCTGGCCAACCTGAAGGTCGTGGGCATCATGAGCCACTACCCCGAAGA
GGACGCCAACAAAGTGCGCGAGGACCTGGCCAGATTCAAGCAGCAGTCCCAGCAGGTCCTGGAAGTGATG
GGCCTGGAAAGAAACAACGTGACCCTGCACATGGCTAACACCTTCGCCACCATCACCGTGCCCGAGAGCT
GGCTGGACATGGTCCGAGTGGGCGGCATCTTCTACGGCGACACAATCGCCAGCACCGACTACAAGAGAGT
GATGACCTTCAAGAGCAATATCGCCAGCATCAACTACTACCCCAAGGGCAACACCGTGGGCTACGACAGA
ACCTACACCCTGAAGAGGGACAGCGTGCTGGCCAACATCCCTGTGGGCTACGCCGACGGCTACAGAAGAG
TGTTCAGCAACGCCGGCCACGCCCTGATCGCTGGACAGAGAGTGCCTGTCCTGGGCAAGACCAGCATGAA
CACCGTGATCGTGGACATCACCAGCCTGAACAACATCAAGCCCGGCGACGAGGTGGTGTTCTTCGGCAAG
CAGGGCAACAGCGAGATCACCGCCGAGGAAATCGAGGACATCTCTGGCGCCCTGTTCACCGAGATGAGCA
TCCTGTGGGGCGCCACCAACCAGAGGGTGCTGGTGGATGGGTACCCATACGATGTTCCAGATTACGCTGG
GAGCGGGAAGGACGAGCTGTGATAAGCGGCCGCTCGA
