>Addgene plasmid #51530 | Lyr_M37_KDEL | addgene partial sequence | sequence record 83356 | CMV-F 5'-CGCAAATGGGCGGTAGGCGTG-3'
CTATATAAGCAGAGCTCTCTGGCTAACTAGAGAACCCACTGCTTACTGGCTTATCGAAATTAATACGACT
CACTATAGGGAGACCCAAGCTGGCTAGCGTTTAAACTTAAGCTTGGTACCGAGCTCGGATCCACTAGTCC
AGTGTGGTGGAATTCGCCACCATGGCCATCGTGAACAACAGCTGGATCGAGATCAGCAGAAGCGCCCTGG
ACTTCAACGTGAAGAAGGTGCAGAGCCTGCTGGGCAAGCAGAGCAGCCTGTGTGCTGTGCTGAAGGGCGA
CGCCTACGGCCACGATCTGTCTCTGGTGGCCCCCATCATGATCGAGAACAACGTGAAGTGCATCGGCGTG
ACCAACAACCAGGAACTGAAAGAAGTCCGGGACCTGGGCTTCAAGGGCAGACTGATGAGAGTGCGGAACG
CCACCGAGCAGGAAATGGCCCAGGCCACCAACTACAACGTGGAAGAACTGATCGGCGACCTGGACATGGC
CAAGAGACTGGACGCTATCGCCAAGCAGCAGAACAAAGTGATCCCCATCCACCTGGCTCTGAACAGCGGC
GGCATGAGCAGAAACGGCCTGGAAGTGGACAACAAGAGCGGCCTGGAAAAGGCCAAGCAGATCAGCCAGC
TGGCCAACCTGAAGGTCGTGGGCATCATGAGCCACTACCCCGAAGAGGACGCCAACAAAGTGCGCGAGGA
CCTGGCCAGATTCAAGCAGCAGTCCCAGCAGGTCCTGGAAGTGATGGGCCTGGAAAGAAACAACGTGACC
CTGCACATGGCTAACACCTTCGCCACCATCACCGTGCCCGAGAGCTGGCTGGACATGGTCCGAGTGGGCG
GCATCTTCTACGGCGACACAATCGCCAGCACCGACTACAAGAGAGTGATGACCTTCAAGAGCAATATCGC
CAGCATCAACTACTACCCCAAGGGCAACACCGTGGGCTACGACAGAACCTACACCCTGAAGAGGGACAGC
GTGCTGGCCAACATCCCTGTGGGCTACGCCGACGGCTACAGAAGAGTGTTCAGCAACGCCGGCCACGCCC
TGATCGCTGGACAGAGAGTGCCTGTCCTGGGCAAGACCAGCATGAACACCGTGATCGTGGACATCACCAG
CCTGAACA
