>Addgene plasmid #51530 | Lyr_M37_KDEL | addgene partial sequence | sequence record 83357 | BGH-rev 5'-TAGAAGGCACAGTCGAGG-3'
GGGTTTAAACGGGCCCTCTAGACTCGAGCGGCCGCTTATCACAGCTCGTCCTTCCCGCTCCCAGCGTAAT
CTGGAACATCGTATGGGTACCCATCCACCAGCACCCTCTGGTTGGTGGCGCCCCACAGGATGCTCATCTC
GGTGAACAGGGCGCCAGAGATGTCCTCGATTTCCTCGGCGGTGATCTCGCTGTTGCCCTGCTTGCCGAAG
AACACCACCTCGTCGCCGGGCTTGATGTTGTTCAGGCTGGTGATGTCCACGATCACGGTGTTCATGCTGG
TCTTGCCCAGGACAGGCACTCTCTGTCCAGCGATCAGGGCGTGGCCGGCGTTGCTGAACACTCTTCTGTA
GCCGTCGGCGTAGCCCACAGGGATGTTGGCCAGCACGCTGTCCCTCTTCAGGGTGTAGGTTCTGTCGTAG
CCCACGGTGTTGCCCTTGGGGTAGTAGTTGATGCTGGCGATATTGCTCTTGAAGGTCATCACTCTCTTGT
AGTCGGTGCTGGCGATTGTGTCGCCGTAGAAGATGCCGCCCACTCGGACCATGTCCAGCCAGCTCTCGGG
CACGGTGATGGTGGCGAAGGTGTTAGCCATGTGCAGGGTCACGTTGTTTCTTTCCAGGCCCATCACTTCC
AGGACCTGCTGGGACTGCTGCTTGAATCTGGCCAGGTCCTCGCGCACTTTGTTGGCGTCCTCTTCGGGGT
AGTGGCTCATGATGCCCACGACCTTCAGGTTGGCCAGCTGGCTGATCTGCTTGGCCTTTTCCAGGCCGCT
CTTGTTGTCCACTTCCAGGCCGTTTCTGCTCATGCCGCCGCTGTTCAGAGCCAGGTGGATGGGGATCACT
TTGTTCTGCTGCTTGGCGATAGCGTCCAGTCTCTTGGCCATGTCCAGGTCGCCGATCAGTTCTTCCACGT
TGTAGTTGGTGGCCTGGGCCATTTCCTGCTCGGTGGCGTTCCGCACTCTCATCAGTCTGCCCTTGAAGCC
CAGGTCCCGGACTTCTTTCAGTTCCTGGTTGTTGGTCACGCCGATGCACTTCACGTTGTTCTCGATCATG
ATGGGGGCCACCAGAGACAGATCGTGGCCGTAGGCGTCGCCCTTCAGC
